Addgene plasmid #233633: Tardigrada_OTR-like2_untagged
Purpose: encodes oxytocin/vasopression like receptor 2 in H.exemplaris, untagged
Depositing lab: Christian Gruber. Depositing organization: Medical University of Vienna.
Backbone
  Vector backbone: pcDNA3-eGFP
  Backbone manufacturer: Genetech
  Backbone size w/o insert (bp): 5400
  Vector type: Mammalian Expression
Growth in bacteria
  Bacterial resistance: Ampicillin, 100 μg/mL
  Growth temperature: 37°C
  Growth strain: DH5alpha
  Copy number: High Copy
Gene/Insert
  Gene/Insert name: Tardigrada_OTR-like2
  Species: H. exemplaris (Tardigrada)
  Insert size (bp): 1299
  Promoter: CMV
  Cloning method: Restriction Enzyme; 5′ cloning site BamHI (unknown if destroyed); 3′ cloning site NotI (not destroyed)
  Sequencing primers: 5′ CMV-F
Terms and licenses: Academic/Nonprofit Terms; Industry Terms: Not Available to Industry
How to cite: Tardigrada_OTR-like2_untagged was a gift from Christian Gruber (Addgene plasmid # 233633)
