[The description below was written by a language model from this plasmid's Addgene catalogue record and pLannotate feature annotations shown in this document.]
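Description:
Tardigrada_OTR-like2_untagged is a mammalian expression plasmid built on a pcDNA3-eGFP backbone that carries the coding sequence for oxytocin/vasopressin-like receptor 2 from the tardigrade H. exemplaris. The 1,299 bp insert was placed between BamHI and NotI sites downstream of the human cytomegalovirus immediate early enhancer and promoter, which drives strong constitutive transcription in transfected mammalian cells. A T7 promoter lies just upstream of the cloning region, and the bovine growth hormone polyadenylation signal terminates the transcript. The receptor itself is not annotated in the feature table, but an unannotated gap between the T7 promoter and the next feature is large enough to hold it.

The sequenced record (7,400 nt) still contains a GFP (S65T)-type open reading frame from the backbone, immediately after that gap and before the bGH poly(A) signal. Since the construct is described as untagged, the receptor is presumably not translated as a GFP fusion, for example because a stop codon ends its reading frame. The record does not state this explicitly, so it should be checked against the sequence.

In E. coli the plasmid is maintained at high copy number through a ColE1/pUC-type origin and selected with ampicillin via the β-lactamase gene. An f1 origin is also present. A neomycin phosphotransferase cassette, driven by the SV40 early promoter and ending in the SV40 poly(A) signal, would allow G418 selection of stable mammalian lines. The short HIV-1 LTR, ble, lacI and bom matches are fragmentary annotation hits rather than functional modules. The construct suits heterologous expression of the native receptor, although the record does not specify particular assays.
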