Features (pLannotate 1.2.2; 20 found; start..end, strand, type, name):
     28..80      -  misc_feature   bom (fragment): basis of mobility region from pBR322
    235..614     +  enhancer       CMV enhancer: human cytomegalovirus immediate early enhancer
    615..818     +  promoter       CMV promoter: human cytomegalovirus (CMV) immediate early promoter
    814..847     +  LTR            5' LTR (truncated) (fragment): truncated 5' long terminal repeat (LTR) from HIV-1
    863..881     +  promoter       T7 promoter: promoter for bacteriophage T7 RNA polymerase
   2243..2956    +  CDS            GFP (S65T): GFP (S65T) is a basic (constitutively fluorescent) green fluorescent protein published in 1995, derived from Aequorea victoria.
   2997..3221    +  polyA_signal   bGH poly(A) signal: bovine growth hormone polyadenylation signal
   3225..3246    +  promoter       SV40 promoter (fragment): SV40 enhancer and early promoter
   3267..3695    +  rep_origin     f1 ori (sequence partly withheld): f1 bacteriophage origin of replication; arrow indicates direction of (+) strand synthesis
   3709..4038    +  promoter       SV40 promoter: SV40 enhancer and early promoter
   4105..4896    +  CDS            neo: KKA2_KLEPN - Also known as kan, nptII. Experimental evidence at protein level: Swiss-Prot protein existence level 1. Resistance to kanamycin, neomycin, paromomycin, ribostamycin, butirosin and gentamicin B. From Klebsiella pneumoniae.
   4920..5078    +  CDS            ble (fragment): BLE_KLEPN - Experimental evidence at protein level: Swiss-Prot protein existence level 1. Binding protein with a strong affinity to the bleomycin family of antibiotics. Binds to CL990; an antimitotic-antibiotic compound. From Klebsiella pneumoniae.
   5073..5194    +  polyA_signal   SV40 poly(A) signal: SV40 polyadenylation signal
   5267..5283    -  protein_bind   lac operator: The lac repressor binds to the lac operator to inhibit transcription in E. coli. This inhibition can be relieved by adding lactose or isopropyl-β-D-thiogalactopyranoside (IPTG). lac repressor encoded by lacI
   5291..5321    -  promoter       lac promoter: promoter for the E. coli lac operon
   5336..5357    -  protein_bind   CAP binding site: CAP binding activates transcription in the presence of cAMP. E. coli catabolite activator protein
   5370..5462    -  CDS            lacI (fragment): lac repressor; lacI; The lac repressor binds to the lac operator to inhibit transcription in E. coli. This inhibition can be relieved by adding lactose or isopropyl-β-D-thiogalactopyranoside (IPTG).
   5645..6233    -  rep_origin     ori: high-copy-number ColE1/pMB1/pBR322/pUC origin of replication
   6404..7264    -  CDS            AmpR: β-lactamase; bla; confers resistance to ampicillin, carbenicillin, and related antibiotics
   7265..7369    -  promoter       AmpR promoter: bla
>Addgene plasmid #233633 | Tardigrada_OTR-like2_untagged | addgene full sequence | sequence record 468387 | Addgene NGS Result
GACGGATCGGGAGATCTCCCGATCCCCTATGGTGCACTCTCAGTACAATCTGCTCTGATGCCGCATAGTT
AAGCCAGTATCTGCTCCCTGCTTGTGTGTTGGAGGTCGCTGAGTAGTGCGCGAGCAAAATTTAAGCTACA
ACAAGGCAAGGCTTGACCGACAATTGCATGAAGAATCTGCTTAGGGTTAGGCGTTTTGCGCTGCTTCGCG
ATGTACGGGCCAGATATACGCGTTGACATTGATTATTGACTAGTTATTAATAGTAATCAATTACGGGGTC
ATTAGTTCATAGCCCATATATGGAGTTCCGCGTTACATAACTTACGGTAAATGGCCCGCCTGGCTGACCG
CCCAACGACCCCCGCCCATTGACGTCAATAATGACGTATGTTCCCATAGTAACGCCAATAGGGACTTTCC
ATTGACGTCAATGGGTGGAGTATTTACGGTAAACTGCCCACTTGGCAGTACATCAAGTGTATCATATGCC
AAGTACGCCCCCTATTGACGTCAATGACGGTAAATGGCCCGCCTGGCATTATGCCCAGTACATGACCTTA
TGGGACTTTCCTACTTGGCAGTACATCTACGTATTAGTCATCGCTATTACCATGGTGATGCGGTTTTGGC
AGTACATCAATGGGCGTGGATAGCGGTTTGACTCACGGGGATTTCCAAGTCTCCACCCCATTGACGTCAA
TGGGAGTTTGTTTTGGCACCAAAATCAACGGGACTTTCCAAAATGTCGTAACAACTCCGCCCCATTGACG
CAAATGGGCGGTAGGCGTGTACGGTGGGAGGTCTATATAAGCAGAGCTCTCTGGCTAACTAGAGAACCCA
CTGCTTACTGGCTTATCGAAATTAATACGACTCACTATAGGGAGACCCAAGCTGGCTAGCGTTTAAACTT
AAGCTTGGTACCGAGCTCGGATCCATGGCGGCAGCGTTTAACGTGTCATCATCAACTTTATCGCCTTCGT
CCGGGCAGCAGCCGTTCCTGAACTACACGCCGTTTGAGGACAAACGCGACGAGGACCTCGCCAAAGTGGA
GATTGGAATACTGGGGACGGTGTTCGCGCTCGCTCTGCTGGGCAATGTCGCGGTGCTGTCGGTCCTGCTG
TGGCGGAGAAAGAAGGTCACACGGATGTATTTTTTCATCTTCCACCTCTCCCTCTCTGATCTCGTCGTGG
CATTCTTCAACATATTTCCGCAAATGGTGTGGGACATCACTTGGCGGTTTCAGGGGAATGATCTTGGCTG
CAAAATCGTCAAATTCCTGCAGGTTTTTGCTCTTTACCTGTCAACATGGGTCCTCGTTATGATGGCCATT
GACCGGTACCAGGCGATCTGTCAACCCCTCAATGCGTACAACTGGCGCGCTAAACGCTGCACCATGATGA
TCGCATATGCCTGGATTCTGTCGGGACTTTGTAGTCTGCCGCAAATTTTCATATTCTCCCAGATGGAAAT
CATGGAAGGCAGCGGGGTCTACGACTGCTGGGCGACCTTTATCGAACCTTGGGGCTCAAAAGCTTATGTG
ATTTGGTTTGCCGGATCTATTTATATAATACCGCTGGTGATACTATGCGTGACCTACGGCTACGTGTCCT
GGACAATCTGGCAGACCATGCGGCAAAAACAAAGCGGTAGTCTGAGAGTGAAAAATCGACCTCTCGGATC
GACCACAGGAAGTGGCCATAACCTGCTACCGGATTCTCGGACACATTCGACCTACAAACGCGGCCTGAGT
TTCACGCGAGCCAAGTTACGGACAGTGAAATTGACGCTTGTAGTGATTATTGCCTATCTGATTTGTTGGA
CACCTTTCGTTGTGGCTCTGCTCTGGACTACCTTTTTCCCGGAGACCGCTTATCTCAGCGAGCCATCCCT
TGTCATCCTTTTATTGTTGGCGAATCTCAACAGCTGTTCGAATCCATGGATTTACTTGTTCTTCTCCCTC
TCTCGCTACTTTCGATGCGTGGAGTGGTGCTTGGACCGGCTGGAAAGCGAAGAGCAAAAGCGACTGAGGG
CTGTGACCCAGACCGTCTGTCTGCCGCAGTTCGGGGCCAGCAGCTCCGCCAGCTCCTGGTACATCCACAA
CAAGGGACCCAACAACACCGCCGGCGGAGGTGGCGCGAGTGGTTTGCCCTTGACCGCCTCGGTCCAGGCT
AACGGCCACGGCGGCTATGTCTGCAAACTTTTACCGCGCTCAGGCACCACTCACGATCTATGAGGCGGCC
GCATGAGCAAGGGCGAGGAGCTGTTCACCGGGGTGGTGCCCATCCTGGTCGAGCTGGACGGCGACGTAAA
CGGCCACAAGTTCAGCGTGTCCGGCGAGGGCGAGGGCGATGCCACCTACGGCAAGCTGACCCTGAAGTTC
ATCTGCACCACCGGCAAGCTGCCCGTGCCCTGGCCCACCCTCGTGACCACCCTGACCTACGGCGTGCAGT
GCTTCAGCCGCTACCCCGACCACATGAAGCAGCACGACTTCTTCAAGTCCGCCATGCCCGAAGGCTACGT
CCAGGAGCGCACCATCTTCTTCAAGGACGACGGCAACTACAAGACCCGCGCCGAGGTGAAGTTCGAGGGC
GACACCCTGGTGAACCGCATCGAGCTGAAGGGCATCGACTTCAAGGAGGACGGCAACATCCTGGGGCACA
AGCTGGAGTACAACTACAACAGCCACAACGTCTATATCATGGCCGACAAGCAGAAGAACGGCATCAAGGT
GAACTTCAAGATCCGCCACAACATCGAGGACGGCAGCGTGCAGCTCGCCGACCACTACCAGCAGAACACC
CCCATCGGCGACGGCCCCGTGCTGCTGCCCGACAACCACTACCTGAGCACCCAGTCCGCCCTGAGCAAAG
ACCCCAACGAGAAGCGCGATCACATGGTCCTGCTGGAGTTCGTGACCGCCGCCGGGATCACTCACGGCAT
GGACGAGCTGTACAAGTAATCTAGAGGGCCCGTTTAAACCCGCTGATCAGCCTCGACTGTGCCTTCTAGT
TGCCAGCCATCTGTTGTTTGCCCCTCCCCCGTGCCTTCCTTGACCCTGGAAGGTGCCACTCCCACTGTCC
TTTCCTAATAAAATGAGGAAATTGCATCGCATTGTCTGAGTAGGTGTCATTCTATTCTGGGGGGTGGGGT
GGGGCAGGACAGCAAGGGGGAGGATTGGGAAGACAATAGCAGGCATGCTGGGGATGCGGTGGGCTCTATG
GCTTCTGAGGCGGAAAGAACCAGCTGGGGCTCTAGGGGGTATCCCC
[124 nt withheld, positions 3267-3390]
C
[91 nt withheld, positions 3392-3482]
A
[49 nt withheld, positions 3484-3532]
CCTTTGACGTTGGAGTCCACGTTCTTT
[37 nt withheld, positions 3560-3596]
ACCCTATCTCGGTCTATTCTTTTGATTTATAAGGGATTTTGCCGATTTCGGCCTATTGGTTAAAAAATGA
GCTGATTTAACAAAAATTTAACGCGAATTAATTCTGTGGAATGTGTGTCAGTTAGGGTGTGGAAAGTCCC
CAGGCTCCCCAGCAGGCAGAAGTATGCAAAGCATGCATCTCAATTAGTCAGCAACCAGGTGTGGAAAGTC
CCCAGGCTCCCCAGCAGGCAGAAGTATGCAAAGCATGCATCTCAATTAGTCAGCAACCATAGTCCCGCCC
CTAACTCCGCCCATCCCGCCCCTAACTCCGCCCAGTTCCGCCCATTCTCCGCCCCATGGCTGACTAATTT
TTTTTATTTATGCAGAGGCCGAGGCCGCCTCTGCCTCTGAGCTATTCCAGAAGTAGTGAGGAGGCTTTTT
TGGAGGCCTAGGCTTTTGCAAAAAGCTCCCGGGAGCTTGTATATCCATTTTCGGATCTGATCAAGAGACA
GGATGAGGATCGTTTCGCATGATTGAACAAGATGGATTGCACGCAGGTTCTCCGGCCGCTTGGGTGGAGA
GGCTATTCGGCTATGACTGGGCACAACAGACAATCGGCTGCTCTGATGCCGCCGTGTTCCGGCTGTCAGC
GCAGGGGCGCCCGGTTCTTTTTGTCAAGACCGACCTGTCCGGTGCCCTGAATGAACTGCAGGACGAGGCA
GCGCGGCTATCGTGGCTGGCCACGACGGGCGTTCCTTGCGCAGCTGTGCTCGACGTTGTCACTGAAGCGG
GAAGGGACTGGCTGCTATTGGGCGAAGTGCCGGGGCAGGATCTCCTGTCATCTCACCTTGCTCCTGCCGA
GAAAGTATCCATCATGGCTGATGCAATGCGGCGGCTGCATACGCTTGATCCGGCTACCTGCCCATTCGAC
CACCAAGCGAAACATCGCATCGAGCGAGCACGTACTCGGATGGAAGCCGGTCTTGTCGATCAGGATGATC
TGGACGAAGAGCATCAGGGGCTCGCGCCAGCCGAACTGTTCGCCAGGCTCAAGGCGCGCATGCCCGACGG
CGAGGATCTCGTCGTGACCCATGGCGATGCCTGCTTGCCGAATATCATGGTGGAAAATGGCCGCTTTTCT
GGATTCATCGACTGTGGCCGGCTGGGTGTGGCGGACCGCTATCAGGACATAGCGTTGGCTACCCGTGATA
TTGCTGAAGAGCTTGGCGGCGAATGGGCTGACCGCTTCCTCGTGCTTTACGGTATCGCCGCTCCCGATTC
GCAGCGCATCGCCTTCTATCGCCTTCTTGACGAGTTCTTCTGAGCGGGACTCTGGGGTTCGAAATGACCG
ACCAAGCGACGCCCAACCTGCCATCACGAGATTTCGATTCCACCGCCGCCTTCTATGAAAGGTTGGGCTT
CGGAATCGTTTTCCGGGACGCCGGCTGGATGATCCTCCAGCGCGGGGATCTCATGCTGGAGTTCTTCGCC
CACCCCAACTTGTTTATTGCAGCTTATAATGGTTACAAATAAAGCAATAGCATCACAAATTTCACAAATA
AAGCATTTTTTTCACTGCATTCTAGTTGTGGTTTGTCCAAACTCATCAATGTATCTTATCATGTCTGTAT
ACCGTCGACCTCTAGCTAGAGCTTGGCGTAATCATGGTCATAGCTGTTTCCTGTGTGAAATTGTTATCCG
CTCACAATTCCACACAACATACGAGCCGGAAGCATAAAGTGTAAAGCCTGGGGTGCCTAATGAGTGAGCT
AACTCACATTAATTGCGTTGCGCTCACTGCCCGCTTTCCAGTCGGGAAACCTGTCGTGCCAGCTGCATTA
ATGAATCGGCCAACGCGCGGGGAGAGGCGGTTTGCGTATTGGGCGCTCTTCCGCTTCCTCGCTCACTGAC
TCGCTGCGCTCGGTCGTTCGGCTGCGGCGAGCGGTATCAGCTCACTCAAAGGCGGTAATACGGTTATCCA
CAGAATCAGGGGATAACGCAGGAAAGAACATGTGAGCAAAAGGCCAGCAAAAGGCCAGGAACCGTAAAAA
GGCCGCGTTGCTGGCGTTTTTCCATAGGCTCCGCCCCCCTGACGAGCATCACAAAAATCGACGCTCAAGT
CAGAGGTGGCGAAACCCGACAGGACTATAAAGATACCAGGCGTTTCCCCCTGGAAGCTCCCTCGTGCGCT
CTCCTGTTCCGACCCTGCCGCTTACCGGATACCTGTCCGCCTTTCTCCCTTCGGGAAGCGTGGCGCTTTC
TCATAGCTCACGCTGTAGGTATCTCAGTTCGGTGTAGGTCGTTCGCTCCAAGCTGGGCTGTGTGCACGAA
CCCCCCGTTCAGCCCGACCGCTGCGCCTTATCCGGTAACTATCGTCTTGAGTCCAACCCGGTAAGACACG
ACTTATCGCCACTGGCAGCAGCCACTGGTAACAGGATTAGCAGAGCGAGGTATGTAGGCGGTGCTACAGA
GTTCTTGAAGTGGTGGCCTAACTACGGCTACACTAGAAGAACAGTATTTGGTATCTGCGCTCTGCTGAAG
CCAGTTACCTTCGGAAAAAGAGTTGGTAGCTCTTGATCCGGCAAACAAACCACCGCTGGTAGCGGTGGTT
TTTTTGTTTGCAAGCAGCAGATTACGCGCAGAAAAAAAGGATCTCAAGAAGATCCTTTGATCTTTTCTAC
GGGGTCTGACGCTCAGTGGAACGAAAACTCACGTTAAGGGATTTTGGTCATGAGATTATCAAAAAGGATC
TTCACCTAGATCCTTTTAAATTAAAAATGAAGTTTTAAATCAATCTAAAGTATATATGAGTAAACTTGGT
CTGACAGTTACCAATGCTTAATCAGTGAGGCACCTATCTCAGCGATCTGTCTATTTCGTTCATCCATAGT
TGCCTGACTCCCCGTCGTGTAGATAACTACGATACGGGAGGGCTTACCATCTGGCCCCAGTGCTGCAATG
ATACCGCGAGACCCACGCTCACCGGCTCCAGATTTATCAGCAATAAACCAGCCAGCCGGAAGGGCCGAGC
GCAGAAGTGGTCCTGCAACTTTATCCGCCTCCATCCAGTCTATTAATTGTTGCCGGGAAGCTAGAGTAAG
TAGTTCGCCAGTTAATAGTTTGCGCAACGTTGTTGCCATTGCTACAGGCATCGTGGTGTCACGCTCGTCG
TTTGGTATGGCTTCATTCAGCTCCGGTTCCCAACGATCAAGGCGAGTTACATGATCCCCCATGTTGTGCA
AAAAAGCGGTTAGCTCCTTCGGTCCTCCGATCGTTGTCAGAAGTAAGTTGGCCGCAGTGTTATCACTCAT
GGTTATGGCAGCACTGCATAATTCTCTTACTGTCATGCCATCCGTAAGATGCTTTTCTGTGACTGGTGAG
TACTCAACCAAGTCATTCTGAGAATAGTGTATGCGGCGACCGAGTTGCTCTTGCCCGGCGTCAATACGGG
ATAATACCGCGCCACATAGCAGAACTTTAAAAGTGCTCATCATTGGAAAACGTTCTTCGGGGCGAAAACT
CTCAAGGATCTTACCGCTGTTGAGATCCAGTTCGATGTAACCCACTCGTGCACCCAACTGATCTTCAGCA
TCTTTTACTTTCACCAGCGTTTCTGGGTGAGCAAAAACAGGAAGGCAAAATGCCGCAAAAAAGGGAATAA
GGGCGACACGGAAATGTTGAATACTCATACTCTTCCTTTTTCAATATTATTGAAGCATTTATCAGGGTTA
TTGTCTCATGAGCGGATACATATTTGAATGTATTTAGAAAAATAAACAAATAGGGGTTCCGCGCACATTT
CCCCGAAAAGTGCCACCTGACGTC
